Addgene plasmid #239575: pXYB035
Purpose: Deactivated ribozyme split sfGFP expression
Depositing lab: Xiaohan Yang. Depositing organization: Oak Ridge National Laboratory. Publication: A split ribozyme system for in vivo plant RNA imaging and genetic engineering. Liu Y, Rajput R, Islam MT, Valle ID, Yao T, Agrawal R, Boone BA, Eckert CA, Abraham PE, Chen JG, Tuskan GA, Yang X. Plant Biotechnol J. 2025 May;23(5):1640-1649. doi: 10.1111/pbi.14612. Epub 2025 Feb 7. PubMed 39919021.
Backbone
  Vector backbone: pCAMBIA1305.1
  Vector type: Plant Expression, Synthetic Biology
Growth in bacteria
  Bacterial resistance: Kanamycin, 50 μg/mL
  Growth temperature: 37°C
  Growth strain: DH5alpha
  Copy number: Unknown
Gene/Insert
  Gene/Insert name: Superfolder GFP with deactivated ribozyem insertion
Terms and licenses: Academic/Nonprofit Terms; Industry Terms: Not Available to Industry
How to cite: pXYB035 was a gift from Xiaohan Yang (Addgene plasmid # 239575 ; http://n2t.net/addgene:239575 ; RRID:Addgene_239575)
