[The description below was written by a language model from this plasmid's Addgene catalogue record and pLannotate feature annotations shown in this document.]
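Description:
pXYB035 is a binary T-DNA plasmid built on the pCAMBIA1305.1 backbone for plant expression and synthetic biology work. Its annotated sequence is about 14.6 kb. Outside the T-DNA borders it carries a bacterial kanamycin resistance gene (aphA-3), a ColE1/pBR322-type origin with the bom mobilisation region for maintenance in E. coli, and the pVS1 origin with RepA and StaA replication and stability functions. These pVS1 functions are the usual means of maintaining such vectors in Agrobacterium.

Between the nopaline-type left and right border repeats there are three plant expression units. The payload is a CaMV 35S promoter driving superfolder GFP that has been split into two fragments by an intervening group I catalytic intron, followed by the Arabidopsis HSP18.2 terminator. According to the catalogue entry the inserted ribozyme is deactivated. It should therefore fail to splice itself out and rejoin the two halves of the sfGFP coding sequence, so no intact fluorescent protein is expected. The record does not state which changes inactivate the ribozyme. This design suggests a negative control for ribozyme-dependent sfGFP reconstitution, in keeping with the split ribozyme system for plant RNA imaging and engineering described in the associated publication.

The second unit is an enhanced (duplicated-enhancer) 35S promoter driving nptII (NeoR/KanR) with the CaMV poly(A) signal, providing a plant selectable marker. The third unit is the backbone's reporter, a 35S-driven GUSPlus gene containing a catalase intron, with a His tag and NOS terminator, which spans the numbering origin of the circular sequence. It gives an independent readout of T-DNA delivery. Remnants of the lacZα/MCS cloning region are also present.
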