Features (pLannotate 1.2.2; 28 found; start..end, strand, type, name):
     20..361     -  promoter       CaMV 35S promoter: strong constitutive promoter from cauliflower mosaic virus
    601..755     -  CDS            lacZα (fragment): LacZα fragment of β-galactosidase; lacZ fragment
    758..778     -  misc_feature   MCS (fragment): pUC18/19 multiple cloning site
   1269..1610    +  promoter       CaMV 35S promoter: strong constitutive promoter from cauliflower mosaic virus
   1739..1935    +  CDS            superfolder GFP (fragment): GFP variant that folds robustly even when fused to poorly folded proteins (Pédelacq et al., 2006)
   1933..2239    +  ncRNA          Intron gpI: Accession: RF00028 - Group I catalytic intron
   2322..2839    +  CDS            superfolder GFP (fragment): GFP variant that folds robustly even when fused to poorly folded proteins (Pédelacq et al., 2006)
   2844..3092    +  terminator     HSP terminator: efficient transcription terminator from the Arabidopsis thaliana heat shock protein 18.2 gene (Nagaya et al., 2010)
   3804..3826    -  protein_bind   lac operator (fragment): The lac repressor binds to the lac operator to inhibit transcription in E. coli. This inhibition can be relieved by adding lactose or isopropyl-β-D-thiogalactopyranoside (IPTG). lac repressor encoded by lacI
   3830..3860    -  promoter       lac promoter: promoter for the E. coli lac operon
   3875..3896    -  protein_bind   CAP binding site: CAP binding activates transcription in the presence of cAMP. E. coli catabolite activator protein
   3909..3997    -  CDS            lacI (fragment): lac repressor; lacI; The lac repressor binds to the lac operator to inhibit transcription in E. coli. This inhibition can be relieved by adding lactose or isopropyl-β-D-thiogalactopyranoside (IPTG).
   4087..4763    +  promoter       CaMV 35S promoter (enhanced): cauliflower mosaic virus 35S promoter with a duplicated enhancer region
   4836..5628    +  CDS            NeoR/KanR (fragment): aminoglycoside phosphotransferase from Tn5; aph(3')-II (or nptII); confers resistance to neomycin, kanamycin, and G418 (Geneticin®)
   5668..5842    +  polyA_signal   CaMV poly(A) signal: cauliflower mosaic virus polyadenylation signal
   5920..5944    -  misc_feature   LB T-DNA repeat: left border repeat from nopaline C58 T-DNA
   6369..7163    +  CDS            KanR: aminoglycoside phosphotransferase; aphA-3; confers resistance to kanamycin
   7250..7838    +  rep_origin     ori: high-copy-number ColE1/pMB1/pBR322/pUC origin of replication
   8024..8164    -  misc_feature   bom: basis of mobility region from pBR322
   8266..8305    -  CDS            rop (fragment): Rop protein, which maintains plasmids at low copy number; rop
   8508..8702    -  rep_origin     pVS1 oriV: origin of replication for the Pseudomonas plasmid pVS1 (Heeb et al., 2000)
   8768..9841    -  CDS            pVS1 RepA: replication protein from the Pseudomonas plasmid pVS1 (Heeb et al., 2000)
  10270..10899   -  CDS            pVS1 StaA: stability protein from the Pseudomonas plasmid pVS1 (Heeb et al., 2000)
  11459..11860   -  CDS            Y4CG_SINFN (fragment): Protein inferred from homology: Swiss-Prot protein existence level 3. From Sinorhizobium fredii (strain NBRC 101917 / NGR234).
  12200..12224   -  misc_feature   RB T-DNA repeat: right border repeat from nopaline C58 T-DNA
  12246..12498   -  terminator     NOS terminator: nopaline synthase terminator and poly(A) signal
  12530..12547   -  CDS            7xHis (fragment): 6xHis affinity tag
  12554..14576   -  CDS            GUSPlus™: β-glucuronidase codon-optimized Staphylococcus gusA gene with a catalase intron to ensure expression in plants but not bacteria
>Addgene plasmid #239575 | pXYB035 | addgene full sequence | sequence record 476982 | Addgene NGS Result
GTCAAGAGTCCCCCGTGTTCTCTCCAAATGAAATGAACTTCCTTATATAGAGGAAGGGTCTTGCGAAGGA
TAGTGGGATTGTGCGTCATCCCTTACGTCAGTGGAGATATCACATCAATCCACTTGCTTTGAAGACGTGG
TTGGAACGTCTTCTTTTTCCACGATGCTCCTCGTGGGTGGGGGTCCATCTTTGGGACCACTGTCGGCAGA
GGCATCTTCAACGATGGCCTTTCCTTTATCGCAATGATGGCATTTGTAGGAGCCACCTTCCTTTTCCACT
ATCTTCACAATAAAGTGACAGATAGCTGGGCAATGGAATCCGAGGAGGTTTCCGGATATTACCCTTTGTT
GAAAAGTCTCAATTGCCCTTTGGTCTTCTGAGACTGTATCTTTGATATTTTTGGAGTAGACAAGTGTGTC
GTGCTCCACCATGTTGACGAAGATTTTCTTCTTGTCATTGAGTCGTAAGAGACTCTGTATGAACTGTTCG
CCAGTCTTTACGGCGAGTTCTGTTAGGTCCTCTATTTGAATCTTTGACTCCATGAAGCTAAACTGAAGGC
GGGAAACGACAATCTGATCCAAGCTCAAGCTGCTCTAGCATTCGCCATTCAGGCTGCGCAACTGTTGGGA
AGGGCGATCGGTGCGGGCCTCTTCGCTATTACGCCAGCTGGCGAAAGGGGGATGTGCTGCAAGGCGATTA
AGTTGGGTAACGCCAGGGTTTTCCCAGTCACGACGTTGTAAAACGACGGCCAGTGCCAAGCTTGCATGCC
TGCAGGTCCCCAGATTAGCCTTTTCAATTTCAGAAAGAATGCTAACCCACAGATGGTTAGAGAGGCTTAC
GCAGCAGGTCTCATCAAGACGATCTACCCGAGCAATAATCTCCAGGAAATCAAATACCTTCCCAAGAAGG
TTAAAGATGCAGTCAAAAGATTCAGGACTAACTGCATCAAGAACACAGAGAAAGATATATTTCTCAAGAT
CAGAAGTACTATTCCAGTATGGACGATTCAAGGCTTGCTTCACAAACCAAGGCAAGTAATAGAGATTGGA
GTCTCTAAAAAGGTAGTTCCCACTGAATCAAAGGCCATGGAGTCAAAGATTCAAATAGAGGACCTAACAG
AACTCGCCGTAAAGACTGGCGAACAGTTCATACAGAGTCTCTTACGACTCAATGACAAGAAGAAAATCTT
CGTCAACATGGTGGAGCACGACACACTTGTCTACTCCAAAAATATCAAAGATACAGTCTCAGAAGACCAA
AGGGCAATTGAGACTTTTCAACAAAGGGTAATATCCGGAAACCTCCTCGGATTCCATTGCCCAGCTATCT
GTCACTTTATTGTGAAGATAGTGGAAAAGGAAGGTGGCTCCTACAAATGCCATCATTGCGATAAAGGAAA
GGCCATCGTTGAAGATGCCTCTGCCGACAGTGGTCCCAAAGATGGACCCCCACCCACGAGGAGCATCGTG
GAAAAAGAAGACGTTCCAACCACGTCTTCAAAGCAAGTGGATTGATGTGATATCTCCACTGACGTAAGGG
ATGACGCACAATCCCACTATCCTTCGCAAGACCCTTCCTCTATATAAGGAAGTTCATTTCATTTGGAGAG
AACACGGGGGACTCAAACATTACTCATTCACAAAACCATCTTAAAGCAACTACACAAGTCTTGAAATTTT
CTCATATTTTCTATTTACTATATAAACTTTTAATCAAATCAAGATTAAAGTTAATTAAATGAGCAAAGGA
GAAGAACTTTTCACTGGAGTTGTCCCAATTCTTGTTGAATTAGATGGTGATGTTAATGGGCACAAATTTT
CTGTCCGTGGAGAGGGTGAAGGTGATGCTACAAACGGAAAACTCACCCTTAAATTTATTTGCACTACTGG
AAAACTACCTGTTCCGTGGCCAACACTTGTCACTACTCTGACCTAAAAGTTATCAGGCATGCACCTGGTA
GCTAGTCTTTAAACCAATAGATTGCATCGGTTTAAAAGGCAAGACCGTCAAATTGCGGGAAAGGGGTCAA
CAGCCGTTCAGTACCAAGTCTCAGGGGAAACTTTGAGATGGCCTTGCAAAGGGTATGGTAATAAGCTGAC
GGACATGGTCCTAACCACGCAGCCAAGTCCTAAGTCAACAGATCTTCTGTTGATATGGATGCAGTTCACA
AACTAAATGTCGGTCGGGGAAGATGTATTCTTCTCATAAGATATAGTCGGACCTCTCCTTAATGGGAGCT
AGCGGATGAAGTGATGCAACACTGGAGCCGCTGGGAACTAATTTGTATGCGAAAGTATATTGATTAGTTT
TGGAGTACTCGATGGTGTTCAATGCTTTTCCCGTTATCCGGATCACATGAAACGGCATGACTTTTTCAAG
AGTGCCATGCCCGAAGGTTATGTACAGGAACGCACTATATCTTTCAAAGATGACGGGACCTACAAGACGC
GTGCTGAAGTCAAGTTTGAAGGTGATACCCTTGTTAATCGTATCGAGTTAAAGGGTATTGATTTTAAAGA
AGATGGAAACATTCTTGGACACAAACTCGAGTACAACTTTAACTCACACAATGTATACATCACGGCAGAC
AAACAAAAGAATGGAATCAAAGCTAACTTCAAAATTCGCCACAACGTTGAAGATGGTTCCGTTCAACTAG
CAGACCATTATCAACAAAATACTCCAATTGGCGATGGCCCTGTCCTTTTACCAGACAACCATTACCTGTC
GACACAATCTGTCCTTTCGAAAGATCCCAACGAAAAGCGTGACCACATGGTCCTTCTTGAGTTTGTAACT
GCTGCTGGGATTACACATGGCATGGATGAGCTCTACAAATAAATATGAAGATGAAGATGAAATATTTGGT
GTGTCAAATAAAAAGCTTGTGTGCTTAAGTTTGTGTTTTTTTCTTGGCTTGTTGTGTTATGAATTTGTGG
CTTTTTCTAATATTAAATGAATGTAAGATCTCATTATAATGAATAAACAAATGTTTCTATAATCCATTGT
GAATGTTTTGTTGGATCTCTTCTGCAGCATATAACTACTGTATGTGCTATGGTATGGACTATGGAATATG
ATTAAAGATAAGATGGGCTCATAGAGTAAAACGAGGCGAGGGACCTATAAACCTCCCTTCATCATGCTAT
TTCATGATCTATTTTATAAAATAAAGATGTAGAAAAAAGTAAGCGTAATAACCGCAAAACAAATGATTTA
AAACATGGCACATAATGAGGAGATTAAGTTCGGTTTACGTTTATTTTAGTACTAATTGTAACGTGAGACT
ACGTATCGGGAATCGCCTAATTAAAGCATTAATGCGAACCTGATTAGATTCACCGACCCTCCTATCGTGT
CGACCTTTCTGTTTCTTAGAATTTTTTGGTAGTCTATGTACTAATAATGTCAGCTTCGTATTTATTTCAT
AAGCAATTTGCATTTGCAATTTGTTTTTTACTTTTATTTTTATTGTATTGTGGAATGTGGACTCGTACCA
ACATGAAGTTATATACCACCAAAAAAATTACAGTTAGTCAAAAGATTCACGAGTGAGAGCTACTTATGAT
TGTCTTTTACGTATATGTCTAATTGTCTATTTGCTCAATAATCTTTGTACTTTCTTTTGTCGTTGATAAA
ATCACAAAGTTCCAAAAGTAATCGAATGATTTGCTTTTAAGAAAAGAAGAGCTCAATAATTCAACATATA
TCTGTACACAATTACCGCCTTTGAGTGAGCTCTAGATGCCACCTGACGTCTAAGAAGAATTCGTAATCAT
GGTCATAGCTGTTTCCTGTGTGAAATTGTTATCCGCTCACAATTCCACACAACATACGAGCCGGAAGCAT
AAAGTGTAAAGCCTGGGGTGCCTAATGAGTGAGCTAACTCACATTAATTGCGTTGCGCTCACTGCCCGCT
TTCCAGTCGGGAAACCTGTCGTGCCAGCTGCATTAATGAATCGGCCAACGCGCGGGGAGAGGCGGTTTGC
GTATTGGCTAGAGCAGCTTGCCAACATGGTGGAGCACGACACTCTCGTCTACTCCAAGAATATCAAAGAT
ACAGTCTCAGAAGACCAAAGGGCTATTGAGACTTTTCAACAAAGGGTAATATCGGGAAACCTCCTCGGAT
TCCATTGCCCAGCTATCTGTCACTTCATCAAAAGGACAGTAGAAAAGGAAGGTGGCACCTACAAATGCCA
TCATTGCGATAAAGGAAAGGCTATCGTTCAAGATGCCTCTGCCGACAGTGGTCCCAAAGATGGACCCCCA
CCCACGAGGAGCATCGTGGAAAAAGAAGACGTTCCAACCACGTCTTCAAAGCAAGTGGATTGATGTGAAC
ATGGTGGAGCACGACACTCTCGTCTACTCCAAGAATATCAAAGATACAGTCTCAGAAGACCAAAGGGCTA
TTGAGACTTTTCAACAAAGGGTAATATCGGGAAACCTCCTCGGATTCCATTGCCCAGCTATCTGTCACTT
CATCAAAAGGACAGTAGAAAAGGAAGGTGGCACCTACAAATGCCATCATTGCGATAAAGGAAAGGCTATC
GTTCAAGATGCCTCTGCCGACAGTGGTCCCAAAGATGGACCCCCACCCACGAGGAGCATCGTGGAAAAAG
AAGACGTTCCAACCACGTCTTCAAAGCAAGTGGATTGATGTGATATCTCCACTGACGTAAGGGATGACGC
ACAATCCCACTATCCTTCGCAAGACCCTTCCTCTATATAAGGAAGTTCATTTCATTTGGAGAGGACACGC
TGAAATCACCAGTCTCTCTCTACAAATCTATCTCTCTCGAGCTTTCGCAGATCCCGGGGGGCAATGAGAT
ATGGGGATTGAACAAGATGGATTGCACGCAGGTTCTCCGGCCGCTTGGGTGGAGAGGCTATTCGGCTATG
ACTGGGCACAACAGACAATCGGCTGCTCTGATGCCGCCGTGTTCCGGCTGTCAGCGCAGGGGCGCCCGGT
TCTTTTTGTCAAGACCGACCTGTCCGGTGCCCTGAATGAACTCCAGGACGAGGCAGCGCGGCTATCGTGG
CTGGCCACGACGGGCGTTCCTTGCGCAGCTGTGCTCGACGTTGTCACTGAAGCGGGAAGGGACTGGCTGC
TATTGGGCGAAGTGCCGGGGCAGGATCTCCTGTCATCTCACCTTGCTCCTGCCGAGAAAGTATCCATCAT
GGCTGATGCAATGCGGCGGCTGCATACGCTTGATCCGGCTACCTGCCCATTCGACCACCAAGCGAAACAT
CGCATCGAGCGAGCACGTACTCGGATGGAAGCCGGTCTTGTCGATCAGGATGATCTGGACGAAGAGCATC
AGGGGCTCGCGCCAGCCGAACTGTTCGCCAGGCTCAAGGCGCGCATGCCCGACGGCGAGGATCTCGTCGT
GACACATGGCGATGCCTGCTTGCCGAATATCATGGTGGAAAATGGCCGCTTTTCTGGATTCATCGACTGT
GGCCGGCTGGGTGTGGCGGACCGCTATCAGGACATAGCGTTGGCTACCCGTGATATTGCTGAAGAGCTTG
GCGGCGAATGGGCTGACCGCTTCCTCGTGCTTTACGGTATCGCCGCTCCCGATTCGCAGCGCATCGCCTT
CTATCGCCTTCTTGACGAGTTCTTCTGAAGTAGATGCCGACCGGATCTGTCGATCGACAAGCTCGAGTTT
CTCCATAATAATGTGTGAGTAGTTCCCAGATAAGGGAATTAGGGTTCCTATAGGGTTTCGCTCATGTGTT
GAGCATATAAGAAACCCTTAGTATGTATTTGTATTTGTAAAATACTTCTATCAATAAAATTTCTAATTCC
TAAAACCAAAATCCAGTACTAAAATCCAGATCCCCCGAATTAATTCGGCGTTAATTCAGTACATTAAAAA
CGTCCGCAATGTGTTATTAAGTTGTCTAAGCGTCAATTTGTTTACACCACAATATATCCTGCCACCAGCC
AGCCAACAGCTCCCCGACCGGCAGCTCGGCACAAAATCACCACTCGATACAGGCAGCCCATCAGTCCGGG
ACGGCGTCAGCGGGAGAGCCGTTGTAAGGCGGCAGACTTTGCTCATGTTACCGATGCTATTCGGAAGAAC
GGCAACTAAGCTGCCGGGTTTGAAACACGGATGATCTCGCGGAGGGTAGCATGTTGATTGTAACGATGAC
AGAGCGTTGCTGCCTGTGATCACCGCGGTTTCAAAATCGGCTCCGTCGATACTATGTTATACGCCAACTT
TGAAAACAACTTTGAAAAAGCTGTTTTCTGGTATTTAAGGTTTTAGAATGCAAGGAACAGTGAATTGGAG
TTCGTCTTGTTATAATTAGCTTCTTGGGGTATCTTTAAATACTGTAGAAAAGAGGAAGGAAATAATAAAT
GGCTAAAATGAGAATATCACCGGAATTGAAAAAACTGATCGAAAAATACCGCTGCGTAAAAGATACGGAA
GGAATGTCTCCTGCTAAGGTATATAAGCTGGTGGGAGAAAATGAAAACCTATATTTAAAAATGACGGACA
GCCGGTATAAAGGGACCACCTATGATGTGGAACGGGAAAAGGACATGATGCTATGGCTGGAAGGAAAGCT
GCCTGTTCCAAAGGTCCTGCACTTTGAACGGCATGATGGCTGGAGCAATCTGCTCATGAGTGAGGCCGAT
GGCGTCCTTTGCTCGGAAGAGTATGAAGATGAACAAAGCCCTGAAAAGATTATCGAGCTGTATGCGGAGT
GCATCAGGCTCTTTCACTCCATCGACATATCGGATTGTCCCTATACGAATAGCTTAGACAGCCGCTTAGC
CGAATTGGATTACTTACTGAATAACGATCTGGCCGATGTGGATTGCGAAAACTGGGAAGAAGACACTCCA
TTTAAAGATCCGCGCGAGCTGTATGATTTTTTAAAGACGGAAAAGCCCGAAGAGGAACTTGTCTTTTCCC
ACGGCGACCTGGGAGACAGCAACATCTTTGTGAAAGATGGCAAAGTAAGTGGCTTTATTGATCTTGGGAG
AAGCGGCAGGGCGGACAAGTGGTATGACATTGCCTTCTGCGTCCGGTCGATCAGGGAGGATATCGGGGAA
GAACAGTATGTCGAGCTATTTTTTGACTTACTGGGGATCAAGCCTGATTGGGAGAAAATAAAATATTATA
TTTTACTGGATGAATTGTTTTAGTACCTAGAATGCATGACCAAAATCCCTTAACGTGAGTTTTCGTTCCA
CTGAGCGTCAGACCCCGTAGAAAAGATCAAAGGATCTTCTTGAGATCCTTTTTTTCTGCGCGTAATCTGC
TGCTTGCAAACAAAAAAACCACCGCTACCAGCGGTGGTTTGTTTGCCGGATCAAGAGCTACCAACTCTTT
TTCCGAAGGTAACTGGCTTCAGCAGAGCGCAGATACCAAATACTGTCCTTCTAGTGTAGCCGTAGTTAGG
CCACCACTTCAAGAACTCTGTAGCACCGCCTACATACCTCGCTCTGCTAATCCTGTTACCAGTGGCTGCT
GCCAGTGGCGATAAGTCGTGTCTTACCGGGTTGGACTCAAGACGATAGTTACCGGATAAGGCGCAGCGGT
CGGGCTGAACGGGGGGTTCGTGCACACAGCCCAGCTTGGAGCGAACGACCTACACCGAACTGAGATACCT
ACAGCGTGAGCTATGAGAAAGCGCCACGCTTCCCGAAGGGAGAAAGGCGGACAGGTATCCGGTAAGCGGC
AGGGTCGGAACAGGAGAGCGCACGAGGGAGCTTCCAGGGGGAAACGCCTGGTATCTTTATAGTCCTGTCG
GGTTTCGCCACCTCTGACTTGAGCGTCGATTTTTGTGATGCTCGTCAGGGGGGCGGAGCCTATGGAAAAA
CGCCAGCAACGCGGCCTTTTTACGGTTCCTGGCCTTTTGCTGGCCTTTTGCTCACATGTTCTTTCCTGCG
TTATCCCCTGATTCTGTGGATAACCGTATTACCGCCTTTGAGTGAGCTGATACCGCTCGCCGCAGCCGAA
CGACCGAGCGCAGCGAGTCAGTGAGCGAGGAAGCGGAAGAGCGCCTGATGCGGTATTTTCTCCTTACGCA
TCTGTGCGGTATTTCACACCGCATATGGTGCACTCTCAGTACAATCTGCTCTGATGCCGCATAGTTAAGC
CAGTATACACTCCGCTATCGCTACGTGACTGGGTCATGGCTGCGCCCCGACACCCGCCAACACCCGCTGA
CGCGCCCTGACGGGCTTGTCTGCTCCCGGCATCCGCTTACAGACAAGCTGTGACCGTCTCCGGGAGCTGC
ATGTGTCAGAGGTTTTCACCGTCATCACCGAAACGCGCGAGGCAGGGTGCCTTGATGTGGGCGCCGGCGG
TCGAGTGGCGACGGCGCGGCTTGTCCGCGCCCTGGTAGATTGCCTGGCCGTAGGCCAGCCATTTTTGAGC
GGCCAGCGGCCGCGATAGGCCGACGCGAAGCGGCGGGGCGTAGGGAGCGCAGCGACCGAAGGGTAGGCGC
TTTTTGCAGCTCTTCGGCTGTGCGCTGGCCAGACAGTTATGCACAGGCCAGGCGGGTTTTAAGAGTTTTA
ATAAGTTTTAAAGAGTTTTAGGCGGAAAAATCGCCTTTTTTCTCTTTTATATCAGTCACTTACATGTGTG
ACCGGTTCCCAATGTACGGCTTTGGGTTCCCAATGTACGGGTTCCGGTTCCCAATGTACGGCTTTGGGTT
CCCAATGTACGTGCTATCCACAGGAAAGAGACCTTTTCGACCTTTTTCCCCTGCTAGGGCAATTTGCCCT
AGCATCTGCTCCGTACATTAGGAACCGGCGGATGCTTCGCCCTCGATCAGGTTGCGGTAGCGCATGACTA
GGATCGGGCCAGCCTGCCCCGCCTCCTCCTTCAAATCGTACTCCGGCAGGTCATTTGACCCGATCAGCTT
GCGCACGGTGAAACAGAACTTCTTGAACTCTCCGGCGCTGCCACTGCGTTCGTAGATCGTCTTGAACAAC
CATCTGGCTTCTGCCTTGCCTGCGGCGCGGCGTGCCAGGCGGTAGAGAAAACGGCCGATGCCGGGATCGA
TCAAAAAGTAATCGGGGTGAACCGTCAGCACGTCCGGGTTCTTGCCTTCTGTGATCTCGCGGTACATCCA
ATCAGCTAGCTCGATCTCGATGTACTCCGGCCGCCCGGTTTCGCTCTTTACGATCTTGTAGCGGCTAATC
AAGGCTTCACCCTCGGATACCGTCACCAGGCGGCCGTTCTTGGCCTTCTTCGTACGCTGCATGGCAACGT
GCGTGGTGTTTAACCGAATGCAGGTTTCTACCAGGTCGTCTTTCTGCTTTCCGCCATCGGCTCGCCGGCA
GAACTTGAGTACGTCCGCAACGTGTGGACGGAACACGCGGCCGGGCTTGTCTCCCTTCCCTTCCCGGTAT
CGGTTCATGGATTCGGTTAGATGGGAAACCGCCATCAGTACCAGGTCGTAATCCCACACACTGGCCATGC
CGGCCGGCCCTGCGGAAACCTCTACGTGCCCGTCTGGAAGCTCGTAGCGGATCACCTCGCCAGCTCGTCG
GTCACGCTTCGACAGACGGAAAACGGCCACGTCCATGATGCTGCGACTATCGCGGGTGCCCACGTCATAG
AGCATCGGAACGAAAAAATCTGGTTGCTCGTCGCCCTTGGGCGGCTTCCTAATCGACGGCGCACCGGCTG
CCGGCGGTTGCCGGGATTCTTTGCGGATTCGATCAGCGGCCGCTTGCCACGATTCACCGGGGCGTGCTTC
TGCCTCGATGCGTTGCCGCTGGGCGGCCTGCGCGGCCTTCAACTTCTCCACCAGGTCATCACCCAGCGCC
GCGCCGATTTGTACCGGGCCGGATGGTTTGCGACCGCTCACGCCGATTCCTCGGGCTTGGGGGTTCCAGT
GCCATTGCAGGGCCGGCAGGCAACCCAGCCGCTTACGCCTGGCCAACCGCCCGTTCCTCCACACATGGGG
CATTCCACGGCGTCGGTGCCTGGTTGTTCTTGATTTTCCATGCCGCCTCCTTTAGCCGCTAAAATTCATC
TACTCATTTATTCATTTGCTCATTTACTCTGGTAGCTGCGCGATGTATTCAGATAGCAGCTCGGTAATGG
TCTTGCCTTGGCGTACCGCGTACATCTTCAGCTTGGTGTGATCCTCCGCCGGCAACTGAAAGTTGACCCG
CTTCATGGCTGGCGTGTCTGCCAGGCTGGCCAACGTTGCAGCCTTGCTGCTGCGTGCGCTCGGACGGCCG
GCACTTAGCGTGTTTGTGCTTTTGCTCATTTTCTCTTTACCTCATTAACTCAAATGAGTTTTGATTTAAT
TTCAGCGGCCAGCGCCTGGACCTCGCGGGCAGCGTCGCCCTCGGGTTCTGATTCAAGAACGGTTGTGCCG
GCGGCGGCAGTGCCTGGGTAGCTCACGCGCTGCGTGATACGGGACTCAAGAATGGGCAGCTCGTACCCGG
CCAGCGCCTCGGCAACCTCACCGCCGATGCGCGTGCCTTTGATCGCCCGCGACACGACAAAGGCCGCTTG
TAGCCTTCCATCCGTGACCTCAATGCGCTGCTTAACCAGCTCCACCAGGTCGGCGGTGGCCCATATGTCG
TAAGGGCTTGGCTGCACCGGAATCAGCACGAAGTCGGCTGCCTTGATCGCGGACACAGCCAAGTCCGCCG
CCTGGGGCGCTCCGTCGATCACTACGAAGTCGCGCCGGCCGATGGCCTTCACGTCGCGGTCAATCGTCGG
GCGGTCGATGCCGACAACGGTTAGCGGTTGATCTTCCCGCACGGCCGCCCAATCGCGGGCACTGCCCTGG
GGATCGGAATCGACTAACAGAACATCGGCCCCGGCGAGTTGCAGGGCGCGGGCTAGATGGGTTGCGATGG
TCGTCTTGCCTGACCCGCCTTTCTGGTTAAGTACAGCGATAACCTTCATGCGTTCCCCTTGCGTATTTGT
TTATTTACTCATCGCATCATATACGCAGCGACCGCATGACGCAAGCTGTTTTACTCAAATACACATCACC
TTTTTAGACGGCGGCGCTCGGTTTCTTCAGCGGCCAAGCTGGCCGGCCAGGCCGCCAGCTTGGCATCAGA
CAAACCGGCCAGGATTTCATGCAGCCGCACGGTTGAGACGTGCGCGGGCGGCTCGAACACGTACCCGGCC
GCGATCATCTCCGCCTCGATCTCTTCGGTAATGAAAAACGGTTCGTCCTGGCCGTCCTGGTGCGGTTTCA
TGCTTGTTCCTCTTGGCGTTCATTCTCGGCGGCCGCCAGGGCGTCGGCCTCGGTCAATGCGTCCTCACGG
AAGGCACCGCGCCGCCTGGCCTCGGTGGGCGTCACTTCCTCGCTGCGCTCAAGTGCGCGGTACAGGGTCG
AGCGATGCACGCCAAGCAGTGCAGCCGCCTCTTTCACGGTGCGGCCTTCCTGGTCGATCAGCTCGCGGGC
GTGCGCGATCTGTGCCGGGGTGAGGGTAGGGCGGGGGCCAAACTTCACGCCTCGGGCCTTGGCGGCCTCG
CGCCCGCTCCGGGTGCGGTCGATGATTAGGGAACGCTCGAACTCGGCAATGCCGGCGAACACGGTCAACA
CCATGCGGCCGGCCGGCGTGGTGGTGTCGGCCCACGGCTCTGCCAGGCTACGCAGGCCCGCGCCGGCCTC
CTGGATGCGCTCGGCAATGTCCAGTAGGTCGCGGGTGCTGCGGGCCAGGCGGTCTAGCCTGGTCACTGTC
ACAACGTCGCCAGGGCGTAGGTGGTCAAGCATCCTGGCCAGCTCCGGGCGGTCGCGCCTGGTGCCGGTGA
TCTTCTCGGAAAACAGCTTGGTGCAGCCGGCCGCGTGCAGTTCGGCCCGTTGGTTGGTCAAGTCCTGGTC
GTCGGTGCTGACGCGGGCATAGCCCAGCAGGCCAGCGGCGGCGCTCTTGTTCATGGCGTAATGTCTCCGG
TTCTAGTCGCAAGTATTCTACTTTATGCGACTAAAACACGCGACAAGAAAACGCCAGGAAAAGGGCAGGG
CGGCAGCCTGTCGCGTAACTTAGGACTTGTGCGACATGTCGTTTTCAGAAGACGGCTGCACTGAACGTCA
GAAGCCGACTGCACTATAGCAGCGGAGGGGTTGGATCAAAGTACTTTGATCCCGAGGGGAACCCTGTGGT
TGGCATGCACATACAAATGGACGAACGGATAAACCTTTTCACGCCCTTTTAAATATCCGATTATTCTAAT
AAACGCTCTTTTCTCTTAGGTTTACCCGCCAATATATCCTGTCAAACACTGATAGTTTAATTCCCGATCT
AGTAACATAGATGACACCGCGCGCGATAATTTATCCTAGTTTGCGCGCTATATTTTGTTTTCTATCGCGT
ATTAAATGTATAATTGCGGGACTCTAATCATAAAAACCCATCTCATAAATAACGTCATGCATTACATGTT
AATTATTACATGCTTAACGTAATTCAACAGAAATTATATGATAATCATCGCAAGACCGGCAACAGGATTC
AATCTTAAGAAACTTTATTGCCAAATGTTTGAACGATCGGGGAAATTCGAGCTGGTCACCAATTCACACG
TGATGGTGATGGTGATGGCTAGCGTTCTTGTAGCCGAAATCTGGAATGTTGGTCCAGCGCTCGCGAAAGA
CGTGCGCGGCGAGCTTCGGCTTGCGGTCACGAGTGAACACGCCCTTCTTGTTTCCTTGGACGCGCATCAC
GCCCTGAGAGGTCGCGAAGTCCGCGAAGTTCCACGCTTGCTCACCCACGAAGTTCTCAAACTCATCGAAC
ACGACGTGGTTCGCCTGGTAGTACTCGACTTGATATTCCTCGGTGAACATCACTGGATCAATGTCGTGAA
AGCCCGCAACGGTGTCTGCGCCGTACTCAGTGATCATGATCGGCTTTCCTGGGCAACGCTTGTTCCACGC
GTGAAATTCCTGGCGGAGATGGACTTTGGCCGCTTCGAGATCACCGCCATCGAAGTACCATCCGTTATAG
CGATTGAGCGCGATGACGTCAATCAGTTCGGCGACTTTGTCCGTCTCCGGGGTAGCCATCACAAACAGCA
CGATCGTGACCGGACGCTTCTGTGGGTCGAGTTCCTTGGTCAGCTCCACCAACGGCTTGAAGTACTCGTA
CGCGCCCTCTTCCTCAGTCGCCGCCTCGTTGGCGATGCTCCACATCACGACGCTTGGATGGTTCTTGTCA
CGAGACACCAGTTCACGGAGAACGTCTTGATGGTGCTCAAACGTCCGAATCTTCTCCCAGGTACTGACGC
GCTCGCTGCCTTCGCCGAGTCCCGTGGTGGCCATGAAGTTGAGGTGCACGCCAACTGCCGGAGTCTCGTC
GATCACGACCAGACCCTCGCGATCCGCAAGACGCATCAACTCTTCAGAGTACGGATAGTGTGCGGTCCGG
AAGCTGTTGGCGCCGATCCATTTGAGGATATTGAAATCCATCACATTGCTCGCTTCGTTAAAGCCACGGC
CGTTGATAGGAGTGTCCTCATGTTTGCCAAAGCCCTTGAAGTAGAACGGTTTGTTGTTGATGAGGAACTT
GCCGTCGTTGACTTCCACGGTCCGCACGCCGAACGGCTCTTCATAGACATCGATGGTCAGTCCGTCGTTC
ACCAGTTCCACTTTGATCTGGTAGAGATACGTGTTCAGTGGTTCCCAGAGGATGACATTCGGAATCTCCA
CGTTACCGCTCAGGCCCTCGGTGCTTGCGACCACTTTGCCTTCCTCATCCACGACCGACACTTTCACGGT
CTCGGCTTTGCCTTGAAAGTCCACCGTATAGGTCACAGTCCCGGTTGGGCCATTGAAGTCGGTCACAACC
GAGATGTCCTCGACGTACGTAAACGGGGTCGTGTAGATTTTCACCGGACGGTGCAGGCCTGCATAGTTGA
AGAAGTCGAAGTTCGGCTTGTTACGAATGACTTTTCCGAGGCCCTCTTCGTGGCGCTCGCTGTACAGCCC
CACCGGGAGGGTGCTATCGTCGAGGATGTTGTCCACGGCGACGGTGACGCGATTCATGCCATCACGCAGC
GAGTTGTTGATTTCCGCTTCGAATGGCAGGAATCCGCCCTTGTGCTCCACGACCAGCTCACCATTGACAT
AGACAATTGCTTTGTGAGTTGCAGAGCCGAAGCGGAGCACGATACGCTGATCCTTCAGATAGGCCGGCAC
CGTGAACTCACGTTCGTACCAGACATATCCGATATGGTTGCGGATTTCCTTGGTCACGCCAATGTCATTG
TAACTGCTTGGGACGGCCATACTAATAGTGTCGGTCAGCTTGCTTTCGTACCACTTCTCTTCCAGTCCTT
TCCCGTAGTCCAGCTTGAAGTTCCAGACGCCATTGAGGTCGAAGACGCCACGGGTCTCGGTGTTGATCGG
GTACAGACTAGTTCGTCGGTTCTGTAACTATCATCATCATCATAGACACACGAAATAAAGTAATCAGATT
ATCAGTTAAAGCTATGTAATATTTACACCATAACCAATCAATTAAAAAATAGATCAGTTTAAAGAAAGAT
CAAAGCTCAAAAAAATAAAAAGAGAAAAGGGTCCTAACCAAGAAAATGAAGGAGAAAAACTAGAAATTTA
CCCTCAGATCTACCATG
